>Addgene plasmid #29744 | pTH385-GST-TEV-SUP35 | depositor full sequence | sequence record 13828 | Author sequence
ACGTTATCGACTGCACGGTGCACCAATGCTTCTGGCGTCAGGCAGCCATCGGAAGCTGTGGTATGGCTGT
GCAGGTCGTAAATCACTGCATAATTCGTGTCGCTCAAGGCGCACTCCCGTTCTGGATAATGTTTTTTGCG
CCGACATCATAACGGTTCTGGCAAATATTCTGAAATGAGCTGTTGACAATTAATCATCGGCTCGTATAAT
GTGTGGAATTGTGAGCGGATAACAATTTCACACAGGAAACAGTATTCATGTCCCCTATACTAGGTTATTG
GAAAATTAAGGGCCTTGTGCAACCCACTCGACTTCTTTTGGAATATCTTGAAGAAAAATATGAAGAGCAT
TTGTATGAGCGCGATGAAGGTGATAAATGGCGAAACAAAAAGTTTGAATTGGGTTTGGAGTTTCCCAATC
TTCCTTATTATATTGATGGTGATGTTAAATTAACACAGTCTATGGCCATCATACGTTATATAGCTGACAA
GCACAACATGTTGGGTGGTTGTCCAAAAGAGCGTGCAGAGATTTCAATGCTTGAAGGAGCGGTTTTGGAT
ATTAGATACGGTGTTTCGAGAATTGCATATAGTAAAGACTTTGAAACTCTCAAAGTTGATTTTCTTAGCA
AGCTACCTGAAATGCTGAAAATGTTCGAAGATCGTTTATGTCATAAAACATATTTAAATGGTGATCATGT
AACCCATCCTGACTTCATGTTGTATGACGCTCTTGATGTTGTTTTATACATGGACCCAATGTGCCTGGAT
GCGTTCCCAAAATTAGTTTGTTTTAAAAAACGTATTGAAGCTATCCCACAAATTGATAAGTACTTGAAAT
CCAGCAAGTATATAGCATGGCCTTTGCAGGGCTGGCAAGCCACGTTTGGTGGTGGCGACCATCCTCCAAA
ATCGGATCTGGAAGTTCTGTTCCAGGGGCCCCTGGGATCCGAAAATTTGTATTTTCAAGGTATGTCGGAT
TCAAACCAAGGCAACAATCAGCAAAACTACCAGCAATACAGCCAGAACGGTAACCAACAACAAGGTAACA
ACAGATACCAAGGTTATCAAGCTTACAATGCTCAAGCCCAACCTGCAGGTGGGTACTACCAAAATTACCA
AGGTTATTCTGGGTACCAACAAGGTGGCTATCAACAGTACAATCCCGACGCCGGTTACCAGCAACAGTAT
AATCCTCAAGGAGGCTATCAACAGTACAATCCTCAAGGCGGTTATCAGCAGCAATTCAATCCACAAGGTG
GCCGTGGAAATTACAAAAACTTCAACTACAATAACAATTTGCAAGGATATCAAGCTGGTTTCCAACCACA
GTCTCAAGGTATGTCTTTGAACGACTTTCAAAAGCAACAAAAGCAGGCCGCTCCCAAACCAAAGAAGACT
TTGAAGCTTGTCTCCAGTTCCGGTATCAAGTTGGCCAATGCTACCAAGAAGGTTGGCACAAAACCTGCCG
AATCTGATAAGAAAGAGGAAGAGAAGTCTGCTGAAACCAAAGAACCAACTAAAGAGCCAACAAAGGTCGA
AGAACCAGTTAAAAAGGAGGAGAAACCAGTCCAGACTGAAGAAAAGACGGAGGAAAAATCGGAACTTCCA
AAGGTAGAAGACCTTAAAATCTCTGAATCAACACATAATACCAACAATGCCAATGTTACCAGTGCTGATG
CCTTGATCAAGGAACAGGAAGAAGAAGTGGATGACGAAGTTGTTAACGATATGTTTGGTGGTAAAGATCA
CGTTTCTTTAATTTTCATGGGTCATGTTGATGCCGGTAAATCTACTATGGGTGGTAATCTACTATACTTG
ACTGGCTCTGTGGATAAGAGAACTATTGAGAAATATGAAAGAGAAGCCAAGGATGCAGGCAGACAAGGTT
GGTACTTGTCATGGGTCATGGATACCAACAAAGAAGAAAGAAATGATGGTAAGACTATCGAAGTTGGTAA
GGCCTACTTTGAAACTGAAAAAAGGCGTTATACCATATTGGATGCTCCTGGTCATAAAATGTACGTTTCC
GAGATGATCGGTGGTGCTTCTCAAGCTGATGTTGGTGTTTTGGTCATTTCCGCCAGAAAGGGTGAGTACG
AAACCGGTTTTGAGAGAGGTGGTCAAACTCGTGAACACGCCCTATTGGCCAAGACCCAAGGTGTTAATAA
GATGGTTGTCGTCGTAAATAAGATGGATGACCCAACCGTTAACTGGTCTAAGGAACGTTACGACCAATGT
GTGAGTAATGTCAGCAATTTCTTGAGAGCAATTGGTTACAACATTAAGACAGACGTTGTATTTATGCCAG
TATCCGGCTACAGTGGTGCAAATTTGAAAGATCACGTAGATCCAAAAGAATGCCCATGGTACACCGGCCC
AACTCTGTTAGAATATCTGGATACAATGAACCACGTCGACCGTCACATCAATGCTCCATTCATGTTGCCT
ATTGCCGCTAAGATGAAGGATCTAGGTACCATCGTTGAAGGTAAAATTGAATCCGGTCATATCAAAAAGG
GTCAATCCACCCTACTGATGCCTAACAAAACCGCTGTGGAAATTCAAAATATTTACAACGAAACTGAAAA
TGAAGTTGATATGGCTATGTGTGGTGAGCAAGTTAAACTAAGAATCAAAGGTGTTGAAGAAGAAGACATT
TCACCAGGTTTTGTACTAACATCGCCAAAGAACCCTATCAAGAGTGTTACCAAGTTTGTAGCTCAAATTG
CTATTGTAGAATTAAAATCTATCATAGCAGCCGGTTTTTCATGTGTTATGCATGTTCATACAGCAATTGA
AGAGGTACATATTGTTAAGTTATTGCACAAATTAGAAAAGGGTACCAACCGTAAGTCAAAGAAACCACCT
GCTTTTGCTAAGAAGGGTATGAAGGTCATCGCTGTTTTAGAAACTGAAGCTCCAGTTTGTGTGGAAACTT
ACCAAGATTACCCTCAATTAGGTAGATTCACTTTGAGAGATCAAGGTACCACAATAGCAATTGGTAAAAT
TGTTAAAATTGCCGAGTAAGCGGCCGCATCGTGACTGACTGACGATCTGCCTCGCGCGTTTCGGTGATGA
CGGTGAAAACCTCTGACACATGCAGCTCCCGGAGACGGTCACAGCTTGTCTGTAAGCGGATGCCGGGAGC
AGACAAGCCCGTCAGGGCGCGTCAGCGGGTGTTGGCGGGTGTCGGGGCGCAGCCATGACCCAGTCACGTA
GCGATAGCGGAGTGTATAATTCTTGAAGACGAAAGGGCCTCGTGATACGCCTATTTTTATAGGTTAATGT
CATGATAATAATGGTTTCTTAGACGTCAGGTGGCACTTTTCGGGGAAATGTGCGCGGAACCCCTATTTGT
TTATTTTTCTAAATACATTCAAATATGTATCCGCTCATGAGACAATAACCCTGATAAATGCTTCAATAAT
ATTGAAAAAGGAAGAGTATGAGTATTCAACATTTCCGTGTCGCCCTTATTCCCTTTTTTGCGGCATTTTG
CCTTCCTGTTTTTGCTCACCCAGAAACGCTGGTGAAAGTAAAAGATGCTGAAGATCAGTTGGGTGCACGA
GTGGGTTACATCGAACTGGATCTCAACAGCGGTAAGATCCTTGAGAGTTTTCGCCCCGAAGAACGTTTTC
CAATGATGAGCACTTTTAAAGTTCTGCTATGTGGCGCGGTATTATCCCGTGTTGACGCCGGGCAAGAGCA
ACTCGGTCGCCGCATACACTATTCTCAGAATGACTTGGTTGAGTACTCACCAGTCACAGAAAAGCATCTT
ACGGATGGCATGACAGTAAGAGAATTATGCAGTGCTGCCATAACCATGAGTGATAACACTGCGGCCAACT
TACTTCTGACAACGATCGGAGGACCGAAGGAGCTAACCGCTTTTTTGCACAACATGGGGGATCATGTAAC
TCGCCTTGATCGTTGGGAACCGGAGCTGAATGAAGCCATACCAAACGACGAGCGTGACACCACGATGCCT
GCAGCAATGGCAACAACGTTGCGCAAACTATTAACTGGCGAACTACTTACTCTAGCTTCCCGGCAACAAT
TAATAGACTGGATGGAGGCGGATAAAGTTGCAGGACCACTTCTGCGCTCGGCCCTTCCGGCTGGCTGGTT
TATTGCTGATAAATCTGGAGCCGGTGAGCGTGGGTCTCGCGGTATCATTGCAGCACTGGGGCCAGATGGT
AAGCCCTCCCGTATCGTAGTTATCTACACGACGGGGAGTCAGGCAACTATGGATGAACGAAATAGACAGA
TCGCTGAGATAGGTGCCTCACTGATTAAGCATTGGTAACTGTCAGACCAAGTTTACTCATATATACTTTA
GATTGATTTAAAACTTCATTTTTAATTTAAAAGGATCTAGGTGAAGATCCTTTTTGATAATCTCATGACC
AAAATCCCTTAACGTGAGTTTTCGTTCCACTGAGCGTCAGACCCCGTAGAAAAGATCAAAGGATCTTCTT
GAGATCCTTTTTTTCTGCGCGTAATCTGCTGCTTGCAAACAAAAAAACCACCGCTACCAGCGGTGGTTTG
TTTGCCGGATCAAGAGCTACCAACTCTTTTTCCGAAGGTAACTGGCTTCAGCAGAGCGCAGATACCAAAT
ACTGTCCTTCTAGTGTAGCCGTAGTTAGGCCACCACTTCAAGAACTCTGTAGCACCGCCTACATACCTCG
CTCTGCTAATCCTGTTACCAGTGGCTGCTGCCAGTGGCGATAAGTCGTGTCTTACCGGGTTGGACTCAAG
ACGATAGTTACCGGATAAGGCGCAGCGGTCGGGCTGAACGGGGGGTTCGTGCACACAGCCCAGCTTGGAG
CGAACGACCTACACCGAACTGAGATACCTACAGCGTGAGCTATGAGAAAGCGCCACGCTTCCCGAAGGGA
GAAAGGCGGACAGGTATCCGGTAAGCGGCAGGGTCGGAACAGGAGAGCGCACGAGGGAGCTTCCAGGGGG
AAACGCCTGGTATCTTTATAGTCCTGTCGGGTTTCGCCACCTCTGACTTGAGCGTCGATTTTTGTGATGC
TCGTCAGGGGGGCGGAGCCTATGGAAAAACGCCAGCAACGCGGCCTTTTTACGGTTCCTGGCCTTTTGCT
GGCCTTTTGCTCACATGTTCTTTCCTGCGTTATCCCCTGATTCTGTGGATAACCGTATTACCGCCTTTGA
GTGAGCTGATACCGCTCGCCGCAGCCGAACGACCGAGCGCAGCGAGTCAGTGAGCGAGGAAGCGGAAGAG
CGCCTGATGCGGTATTTTCTCCTTACGCATCTGTGCGGTATTTCACACCGCATAAATTCCGACACCATCG
AATGGTGCAAAACCTTTCGCGGTATGGCATGATAGCGCCCGGAAGAGAGTCAATTCAGGGTGGTGAATGT
GAAACCAGTAACGTTATACGATGTCGCAGAGTATGCCGGTGTCTCTTATCAGACCGTTTCCCGCGTGGTG
AACCAGGCCAGCCACGTTTCTGCGAAAACGCGGGAAAAAGTGGAAGCGGCGATGGCGGAGCTGAATTACA
TTCCCAACCGCGTGGCACAACAACTGGCGGGCAAACAGTCGTTGCTGATTGGCGTTGCCACCTCCAGTCT
GGCCCTGCACGCGCCGTCGCAAATTGTCGCGGCGATTAAATCTCGCGCCGATCAACTGGGTGCCAGCGTG
GTGGTGTCGATGGTAGAACGAAGCGGCGTCGAAGCCTGTAAAGCGGCGGTGCACAATCTTCTCGCGCAAC
GCGTCAGTGGGCTGATCATTAACTATCCGCTGGATGACCAGGATGCCATTGCTGTGGAAGCTGCCTGCAC
TAATGTTCCGGCGTTATTTCTTGATGTCTCTGACCAGACACCCATCAACAGTATTATTTTCTCCCATGAA
GACGGTACGCGACTGGGCGTGGAGCATCTGGTCGCATTGGGTCACCAGCAAATCGCGCTGTTAGCGGGCC
CATTAAGTTCTGTCTCGGCGCGTCTGCGTCTGGCTGGCTGGCATAAATATCTCACTCGCAATCAAATTCA
GCCGATAGCGGAACGGGAAGGCGACTGGAGTGCCATGTCCGGTTTTCAACAAACCATGCAAATGCTGAAT
GAGGGCATCGTTCCCACTGCGATGCTGGTTGCCAACGATCAGATGGCGCTGGGCGCAATGCGCGCCATTA
CCGAGTCCGGGCTGCGCGTTGGTGCGGATATCTCGGTAGTGGGATACGACGATACCGAAGACAGCTCATG
TTATATCCCGCCGTCAACCACCATCAAACAGGATTTTCGCCTGCTGGGGCAAACCAGCGTGGACCGCTTG
CTGCAACTCTCTCAGGGCCAGGCGGTGAAGGGCAATCAGCTGTTGCCCGTCTCACTGGTGAAAAGAAAAA
CCACCCTGGCGCCCAATACGCAAACCGCCTCTCCCCGCGCGTTGGCCGATTCATTAATGCAGCTGGCACG
ACAGGTTTCCCGACTGGAAAGCGGGCAGTGAGCGCAACGCAATTAATGTGAGTTAGCTCACTCATTAGGC
ACCCCAGGCTTTACACTTTATGCTTCCGGCTCGTATGTTGTGTGGAATTGTGAGCGGATAACAATTTCAC
ACAGGAAACAGCTATGACCATGATTACGGATTCACTGGCCGTCGTTTTACAACGTCGTGACTGGGAAAAC
CCTGGCGTTACCCAACTTAATCGCCTTGCAGCACATCCCCCTTTCGCCAGCTGGCGTAATAGCGAAGAGG
CCCGCACCGATCGCCCTTCCCAACAGTTGCGCAGCCTGAATGGCGAATGGCGCTTTGCCTGGTTTCCGGC
ACCAGAAGCGGTGCCGGAAAGCTGGCTGGAGTGCGATCTTCCTGAGGCCGATACTGTCGTCGTCCCCTCA
AACTGGCAGATGCACGGTTACGATGCGCCCATCTACACCAACGTAACCTATCCCATTACGGTCAATCCGC
CGTTTGTTCCCACGGAGAATCCGACGGGTTGTTACTCGCTCACATTTAATGTTGATGAAAGCTGGCTACA
GGAAGGCCAGACGCGAATTATTTTTGATGGCGTTGGAATT
Features (pLannotate 1.2.2; 17 found; start..end, strand, type, name):
      6..107     -  CDS            yciV (fragment): RNAAM_ECOLI - Also known as trpH From Escherichia coli (strain K12).
    183..211     +  promoter       tac promoter: strong E. coli promoter; hybrid between the trp and lac UV5 promoters
    219..235     +  protein_bind   lac operator: The lac repressor binds to the lac operator to inhibit transcription in E. coli. This inhibition can be relieved by adding lactose or isopropyl-β-D-thiogalactopyranoside (IPTG). lac repressor encoded by lacI
    258..911     +  CDS            GST26_SCHJA: Experimental evidence at protein level: Swiss-Prot protein existence level 1. GST isoenzymes appear to play a central role in the parasite detoxification system. Other functions are also suspected including a role in increasing the solubility of haematin in the parasite gut. From Schistosoma japonicum (Blood fluke).
    972..3026    +  CDS            SUP35: ERF3_YEAST - Also known as GST1, PNM2, SAL3, SUF12, SUP2. Experimental evidence at protein level: Swiss-Prot protein existence level 1. Involved in translation termination. Stimulates the activity of ERF1. Binds guanine nucleotides. Recruited by polyadenylate-binding protein PAB1 to poly(A)-tails of mRNAs. Interaction with PAB1 is also required for regulation of normal mRNA decay through translation termination-coupled poly(A) shortening. From Saccharomyces cerevisiae (strain ATCC 204508 / S288c) (Baker's yeast).
   3057..3096    +  CDS            rop (fragment): Rop protein, which maintains plasmids at low copy number; rop
   3198..3238    +  misc_feature   bom (fragment): basis of mobility region from pBR322
   3343..3447    +  promoter       AmpR promoter: bla
   3448..4308    +  CDS            AmpR: β-lactamase; bla; confers resistance to ampicillin, carbenicillin, and related antibiotics
   4479..5067    +  rep_origin     ori: high-copy-number ColE1/pMB1/pBR322/pUC origin of replication
   5253..5304    -  misc_feature   bom (fragment): basis of mobility region from pBR322
   5311..5388    +  promoter       lacIq promoter: lacI (mutant); In the lacIq allele, a single base change in the promoter boosts expression of the lacI gene about 10-fold.
   5389..6471    +  CDS            lacI: lac repressor; lacI; The lac repressor binds to the lac operator to inhibit transcription in E. coli. This inhibition can be relieved by adding lactose or isopropyl-β-D-thiogalactopyranoside (IPTG).
   6484..6505    +  protein_bind   CAP binding site: CAP binding activates transcription in the presence of cAMP. E. coli catabolite activator protein
   6520..6550    +  promoter       lac promoter: promoter for the E. coli lac operon
   6558..6574    +  protein_bind   lac operator: The lac repressor binds to the lac operator to inhibit transcription in E. coli. This inhibition can be relieved by adding lactose or isopropyl-β-D-thiogalactopyranoside (IPTG). lac repressor encoded by lacI
   6594..6767    +  CDS            lacZα: LacZα fragment of β-galactosidase; lacZ fragment
