[The description below was written by a language model from this plasmid's Addgene catalogue record and pLannotate feature annotations shown in this document.]
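Description:
pTH385-GST-TEV-SUP35 is a bacterial expression plasmid built on the pGEX-6P-1 backbone for producing the Saccharomyces cerevisiae translation termination factor eRF3 (Sup35) as an N-terminal glutathione S-transferase fusion in E. coli. The full sequence record is about 7.0 kb. The plasmid replicates from a high-copy ColE1/pMB1-type origin and is selected with ampicillin through the β-lactamase (AmpR) gene and its native promoter. Short fragments of rop, bom, lacZα and an E. coli chromosomal gene also appear in the annotation; these are backbone remnants rather than functional payload.

The expression cassette consists of the strong hybrid tac promoter followed by a lac operator, then the Schistosoma japonicum GST coding sequence, and downstream the wild-type SUP35 open reading frame, which was inserted between BamHI and NotI sites that both remain intact. A plasmid-borne lacI gene driven by the lacIq promoter supplies abundant lac repressor, keeping the tac promoter off until it is induced with IPTG. This makes expression controllable regardless of the host's own repressor level. The name indicates a TEV protease site between GST and Sup35, which would allow the tag to be removed after glutathione-affinity purification. However, this site is not annotated in the feature table, which shows only a short unannotated linker between the two coding sequences, and the record does not say whether the backbone's original protease cleavage site is retained.

The record does not state a specific application. The design suits production and purification of recombinant eRF3, a GTP-binding factor that stimulates eRF1 during translation termination, and the depositor notes that a BL21 host is suitable for expression.
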