Addgene plasmid #29744: pTH385-GST-TEV-SUP35
Depositing lab: Tobias von der Haar. Depositing organization: London and South East University Group (LASE).
Backbone
  Vector backbone: pGEX-6P-1
  Backbone manufacturer: GE Healthcare
  Backbone size w/o insert (bp): 4954
  Vector type: Bacterial Expression
Growth in bacteria
  Bacterial resistance: Ampicillin, 100 μg/mL
  Growth temperature: 37°C
  Growth strain: DH5alpha
  Growth instructions: For expression, BL21 at 25 C works well.
  Copy number: High Copy
Gene/Insert
  Gene/Insert name: SUP35 gene encoding translation release factor 3 from S. cerevisiae (alt name: eRF3)
  Species: S. cerevisiae (budding yeast)
  Insert size (bp): 2086
  Mutation: wild type
  GenBank ID: NM_001180479
  Entrez Gene: SUP35 (a.k.a. YDR172W, GST1, PNM2, SAL3, SUF12, SUP2, SUP36)
  Tag / fusion protein: GST (N terminal on backbone)
  Cloning method: Restriction Enzyme; 5′ cloning site BamHI (not destroyed); 3′ cloning site NotI (not destroyed)
  Sequencing primers: 5′ GST5'
Terms and licenses: Academic/Nonprofit Terms; Industry Terms: Not Available to Industry
How to cite: pTH385-GST-TEV-SUP35 was a gift from Tobias von der Haar (Addgene plasmid # 29744 ; http://n2t.net/addgene:29744 ; RRID:Addgene_29744)
