>Addgene plasmid #29744 | pTH385-GST-TEV-SUP35 | addgene partial sequence | sequence record 35847 | pGEX-5 5'-GGGCTGGCAAGCCACGTTTGGTG-3'
ATCGGATCTGGAAGTTCTGTTCCAGGGGCCCCTGGGATCCGAAAATTTGTATTTTCAAGGTATGTCGGAT
TCAAACCAAGGCAACAATCAGCAAAACTACCAGCAATACAGCCAGAACGGTAACCAACAACAAGGTAACA
ACAGATACCAAGGTTATCAAGCTTACAATGCTCAAGCCCAACCTGCAGGTGGGTACTACCAAAATTACCA
AGGTTATTCTGGGTACCAACAAGGTGGCTATCAACAGTACAATCCCGACGCCGGTTACCAGCAACAGTAT
AATCCTCAAGGAGGCTATCAACAGTACAATCCTCAAGGCGGTTATCAGCAGCAATTCAATCCACAAGGTG
GCCGTGGAAATTACAAAAACTTCAACTACAATAACAATTTGCAAGGATATCAAGCTGGTTTCCAACCACA
GTCTCAAGGTATGTCTTTGAACGACTTTCAAAAGCAACAAAAGCAGGCCGCTCCCAAACCAAAGAAGACT
TTGAAGCTTGTCTCCAGTTCCGGTATCAAGTTGGCCAATGCTACCAAGAAGGTTGGCACAAAACCTGCCG
AATCTGATAAGAA
